Addgene plasmid #134440: pFA6a-S6-FLAG:natMX4
Purpose: PCR-based C-terminal S6-FLAG tag
Depositing lab: Robert Tomko. Depositing organization: Florida State University, Tallahassee. Publication: A suite of PCR-based peptide tagging plasmids to permit epitope-targeted enzymatic functionalization of yeast proteins. Nemec AA, Tomko RJ Jr. Yeast. 2020 May 13. doi: 10.1002/yea.3471. PubMed 32401365.
Backbone
  Vector backbone: pFA6a-natMX4
  Vector type: PCR-based tagging in yeast
  Selectable markers: Norseothricin
Growth in bacteria
  Bacterial resistance: Ampicillin, 100 μg/mL
  Growth temperature: 37°C
  Growth strain: DH5alpha
  Copy number: High Copy
Gene/Insert
  Gene/Insert name: S6-FLAG
  Species: Synthetic
  Cloning method: Restriction Enzyme; 5′ cloning site PacI (not destroyed); 3′ cloning site AscI (not destroyed)
Terms and licenses: Academic/Nonprofit Terms; Industry Terms
How to cite: pFA6a-S6-FLAG:natMX4 was a gift from Robert Tomko (Addgene plasmid # 134440 ; http://n2t.net/addgene:134440 ; RRID:Addgene_134440)
