[The description below was written by a language model from this plasmid's Addgene catalogue record and pLannotate feature annotations shown in this document.]
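Description:
pFA6a-S6-FLAG:natMX4 is a PCR template plasmid for C-terminal epitope tagging of yeast genes, built on the pFA6a-natMX4 backbone. It is not meant to replicate in yeast, and no yeast origin or centromere is annotated. Instead it is maintained in E. coli as a high-copy plasmid through a ColE1/pUC-type origin with ampicillin selection (AmpR with its bla promoter). The backbone also carries SP6 and T7 promoters flanking the cassette region, along with short annotated fragments of rop, bom and lacI that appear to be backbone remnants rather than functional elements.

The payload is a synthetic S6-FLAG tag module cloned between retained PacI and AscI sites. The feature table annotates only the FLAG epitope; the S6 peptide itself is not annotated but presumably lies immediately upstream of FLAG. According to the associated publication title, tags in this series are intended to permit epitope-targeted enzymatic functionalization of yeast proteins, while FLAG provides a standard handle for detection or purification. The tag is followed by the S. cerevisiae ADH1 terminator, which supplies transcription termination for the tagged gene. Next comes the natMX4 marker, in which the nourseothricin acetyltransferase gene is expressed from the Ashbya gossypii TEF promoter and terminator and confers nourseothricin resistance in yeast.

In typical use of pFA6a-type plasmids, the tag-terminator-marker unit is amplified with primers bearing homology to the 3′ end of a target open reading frame. The product is then integrated by homologous recombination, fusing S6-FLAG in frame to the endogenous protein at its chromosomal locus.
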