Features (pLannotate 1.2.2; 13 found; start..end, strand, type, name):
     19..123     -  promoter       AmpR promoter: bla
    218..253     +  CDS            rop (fragment): Rop protein, which maintains plasmids at low copy number; rop
    355..406     +  misc_feature   bom (fragment): basis of mobility region from pBR322
    469..487     +  promoter       SP6 promoter: promoter for bacteriophage SP6 RNA polymerase
    583..606     +  CDS            FLAG: FLAG® epitope tag, followed by an enterokinase cleavage site
    630..817     +  terminator     ADH1 terminator: S. cerevisiae ADH1; transcription terminator for the S. cerevisiae alcohol dehydrogenase 1 (ADH1) gene
    892..1235    +  promoter       TEF promoter: Ashbya gossypii TEF promoter
   1242..1806    +  CDS            NrsR (fragment): nourseothricin acetyltransferase; Streptomyces noursei nat1; confers resistance to nourseothricin
   1814..2011    +  terminator     TEF terminator: Ashbya gossypii TEF terminator
   2119..2137    -  promoter       T7 promoter: promoter for bacteriophage T7 RNA polymerase
   2159..2212    -  CDS            lacI (fragment): lac repressor; lacI; The lac repressor binds to the lac operator to inhibit transcription in E. coli. This inhibition can be relieved by adding lactose or isopropyl-β-D-thiogalactopyranoside (IPTG).
   2395..2983    -  rep_origin     ori: high-copy-number ColE1/pMB1/pBR322/pUC origin of replication
   3154..18      -  CDS            AmpR (across the origin): β-lactamase; bla; confers resistance to ampicillin, carbenicillin, and related antibiotics
>Addgene plasmid #134440 | pFA6a-S6-FLAG:natMX4 | addgene full sequence | sequence record 271037 | Addgene NGS Result
GAAATGTTGAATACTCATACTCTTCCTTTTTCAATATTATTGAAGCATTTATCAGGGTTATTGTCTCATG
AGCGGATACATATTTGAATGTATTTAGAAAAATAAACAAATAGGGGTTCCGCGCACATTTCCCCGAAAAG
TGCCACCTGACGTCTAAGAAACCATTATTATCATGACATTAACCTATAAAAATAGGCGTATCACGAGGCC
CTTTCGTCTCGCGCGTTTCGGTGATGACGGTGAAAACCTCTGACACATGCAGCTCCCGGAGACGGTCACA
GCTTGTCTGTAAGCGGATGCCGGGAGCAGACAAGCCCGTCAGGGCGCGTCAGCGGGTGTTGGCGGGTGTC
GGGGCTGGCTTAACTATGCGGCATCAGAGCAGATTGTACTGAGAGTGCACCATATGGACATATTGTCGTT
AGAACGCGGCTACAATTAATACATAACCTTATGTATCATACACATACGATTTAGGTGACACTATAGAACG
CGGCCGCCAGCTGAAGCTTCGTACGCTGCAGGTCGACGGATCCCCGGGTTAATTAAGGGGATAGCTTATC
CTGGTTACTTAGACTGTTAAACGATTACAAGGACGACGATGACAAGTAAGGCGCGCCACTTCTAAATAAG
CGAATTTCTTATGATTTATGATTTTTATTATTAAATAAGTTATAAAAAAAATAAGTGTATACAAATTTTA
AAGTGACTCTTAGGTTTTAAAACGAAAATTCTTATTCTTGAGTAACTCTTTCCTGTAGGTCAGGTTGCTT
TCTCAGGTATAGTATGAGGTCGCTCTTATTGACCACACCTCTACCGGCAGATCCGCTAGGGATAACAGGG
TAATATAGATCTGTTTAGCTTGCCTCGTCCCCGCCGGGTCACCCGGCCAGCGACATGGAGGCCCAGAATA
CCCTCCTTGACAGTCTTGACGTGCGCAGCTCAGGGGCATGATGTGACTGTCGCCCGTACATTTAGCCCAT
ACATCCCCATGTATAATCATTTGCATCCATACATTTTGATGGCCGCACGGCGCGAAGCAAAAATTACGGC
TCCTCGCTGCAGACCTGCGAGCAGGGAAACGCTCCCCTCACAGACGCGTTGAATTGTCCCCACGCCGCGC
CCCTGTAGAGAAATATAAAAGGTTAGGATTTGCCACTGAGGTTCTTCTTTCATATACTTCCTTTTAAAAT
CTTGCTAGGATACAGTTCTCACATCACATCCGAACATAAACAACCATGGGTACCACTCTTGACGACACGG
CTTACCGGTACCGCACCAGTGTCCCGGGGGACGCCGAGGCCATCGAGGCACTGGATGGGTCCTTCACCAC
CGACACCGTCTTCCGCGTCACCGCCACCGGGGACGGCTTCACCCTGCGGGAGGTGCCGGTGGACCCGCCC
CTGACCAAGGTGTTCCCCGACGACGAATCGGACGACGAATCGGACGACGGGGAGGACGGCGACCCGGACT
CCCGGACGTTCGTCGCGTACGGGGACGACGGCGACCTGGCGGGCTTCGTGGTCGTCTCGTACTCCGGCTG
GAACCGCCGGCTGACCGTCGAGGACATCGAGGTCGCCCCGGAGCACCGGGGGCACGGGGTCGGGCGCGCG
TTGATGGGGCTCGCGACGGAGTTCGCCCGCGAGCGGGGCGCCGGGCACCTCTGGCTGGAGGTCACCAACG
TCAACGCACCGGCGATCCACGCGTACCGGCGGATGGGGTTCACCCTCTGCGGCCTGGACACCGCCCTGTA
CGACGGCACCGCCTCGGACGGCGAGCAGGCGCTCTACATGAGCATGCCCTGCCCCTAATCAGTACTGACA
ATAAAAAGATTCTTGTTTTCAAGAACTTGTCATTTGTATAGTTTTTTTATATTGTAGTTGTTCTATTTTA
ATCAAATGTTAGCGTGATTTATATTTTTTTTCGCCTCGACATCATCTGCCCAGATGCGAAGTTAAGTGCG
CAGAAAGTAATATCATGCGTCAATCGTATGTGAATGCTGGTCGCTATACTGCTGTCGATTCGATACTAAC
GCCGCCATCCAGTGTCGAAAACGAGCTCGAATTCATCGATGATATCAGATCCACTAGTGGCCTATGCGGC
CGCGGATCTGCCGGTCTCCCTATAGTGAGTCGTATTAATTTCGATAAGCCAGGTTAACCTGCATTAATGA
ATCGGCCAACGCGCGGGGAGAGGCGGTTTGCGTATTGGGCGCTCTTCCGCTTCCTCGCTCACTGACTCGC
TGCGCTCGGTCGTTCGGCTGCGGCGAGCGGTATCAGCTCACTCAAAGGCGGTAATACGGTTATCCACAGA
ATCAGGGGATAACGCAGGAAAGAACATGTGAGCAAAAGGCCAGCAAAAGGCCAGGAACCGTAAAAAGGCC
GCGTTGCTGGCGTTTTTCCATAGGCTCCGCCCCCCTGACGAGCATCACAAAAATCGACGCTCAAGTCAGA
GGTGGCGAAACCCGACAGGACTATAAAGATACCAGGCGTTTCCCCCTGGAAGCTCCCTCGTGCGCTCTCC
TGTTCCGACCCTGCCGCTTACCGGATACCTGTCCGCCTTTCTCCCTTCGGGAAGCGTGGCGCTTTCTCAT
AGCTCACGCTGTAGGTATCTCAGTTCGGTGTAGGTCGTTCGCTCCAAGCTGGGCTGTGTGCACGAACCCC
CCGTTCAGCCCGACCGCTGCGCCTTATCCGGTAACTATCGTCTTGAGTCCAACCCGGTAAGACACGACTT
ATCGCCACTGGCAGCAGCCACTGGTAACAGGATTAGCAGAGCGAGGTATGTAGGCGGTGCTACAGAGTTC
TTGAAGTGGTGGCCTAACTACGGCTACACTAGAAGAACAGTATTTGGTATCTGCGCTCTGCTGAAGCCAG
TTACCTTCGGAAAAAGAGTTGGTAGCTCTTGATCCGGCAAACAAACCACCGCTGGTAGCGGTGGTTTTTT
TGTTTGCAAGCAGCAGATTACGCGCAGAAAAAAAGGATCTCAAGAAGATCCTTTGATCTTTTCTACGGGG
TCTGACGCTCAGTGGAACGAAAACTCACGTTAAGGGATTTTGGTCATGAGATTATCAAAAAGGATCTTCA
CCTAGATCCTTTTAAATTAAAAATGAAGTTTTAAATCAATCTAAAGTATATATGAGTAAACTTGGTCTGA
CAGTTACCAATGCTTAATCAGTGAGGCACCTATCTCAGCGATCTGTCTATTTCGTTCATCCATAGTTGCC
TGACTCCCCGTCGTGTAGATAACTACGATACGGGAGGGCTTACCATCTGGCCCCAGTGCTGCAATGATAC
CGCGAGACCCACGCTCACCGGCTCCAGATTTATCAGCAATAAACCAGCCAGCCGGAAGGGCCGAGCGCAG
AAGTGGTCCTGCAACTTTATCCGCCTCCATCCAGTCTATTAATTGTTGCCGGGAAGCTAGAGTAAGTAGT
TCGCCAGTTAATAGTTTGCGCAACGTTGTTGCCATTGCTACAGGCATCGTGGTGTCACGCTCGTCGTTTG
GTATGGCTTCATTCAGCTCCGGTTCCCAACGATCAAGGCGAGTTACATGATCCCCCATGTTGTGCAAAAA
AGCGGTTAGCTCCTTCGGTCCTCCGATCGTTGTCAGAAGTAAGTTGGCCGCAGTGTTATCACTCATGGTT
ATGGCAGCACTGCATAATTCTCTTACTGTCATGCCATCCGTAAGATGCTTTTCTGTGACTGGTGAGTACT
CAACCAAGTCATTCTGAGAATAGTGTATGCGGCGACCGAGTTGCTCTTGCCCGGCGTCAATACGGGATAA
TACCGCGCCACATAGCAGAACTTTAAAAGTGCTCATCATTGGAAAACGTTCTTCGGGGCGAAAACTCTCA
AGGATCTTACCGCTGTTGAGATCCAGTTCGATGTAACCCACTCGTGCACCCAACTGATCTTCAGCATCTT
TTACTTTCACCAGCGTTTCTGGGTGAGCAAAAACAGGAAGGCAAAATGCCGCAAAAAAGGGAATAAGGGC
GACACG
